>Addgene plasmid #217130 | pCMV-Tc1-3_FR | addgene full sequence | sequence record 442902 | Addgene NGS Result
GACATTGATTATTGACTAGTTATTAATAGTAATCAATTACGGGGTCATTAGTTCATAGCCCATATATGGA
GTTCCGCGTTACATAACTTACGGTAAATGGCCCGCCTGGCTGACCGCCCAACGACCCCCGCCCATTGACG
TCAATAATGACGTATGTTCCCATAGTAACGCCAATAGGGACTTTCCATTGACGTCAATGGGTGGAGTATT
TACGGTAAACTGCCCACTTGGCAGTACATCAAGTGTATCATATGCCAAGTACGCCCCCTATTGACGTCAA
TGACGGTAAATGGCCCGCCTGGCATTATGCCCAGTACATGACCTTATGGGACTTTCCTACTTGGCAGTAC
ATCTACGTATTAGTCATCGCTATTACCATGGTGATGCGGTTTTGGCAGTACATCAATGGGCGTGGATAGC
GGTTTGACTCACGGGGATTTCCAAGTCTCCACCCCATTGACGTCAATGGGAGTTTGTTTTGGCACCAAAA
TCAACGGGACTTTCCAAAATGTCGTAACAACTCCGCCCCATTGACGCAAATGGGCGGTAGGCGTGTACGG
TGGGAGGTCTATATAAGCAGAGCTCTCTGGCTAACTAGAGAACCCACTGCTTACTGGCTTATCGAAATTA
ATACGACTCACTATAGGGAGACCCAAGCTTGGTACCGAGCTCGGATCCACTAGTAACGGCCGCCAGTGTG
CTGGAATTCGCCGCCACCATGGGCAAAACCAAGGAACTGAGCCAGGATCTGCGCGATCGCATTGTGGACC
TGCACAAGAGCGGCATGGGCTATAAGAACATTAGCAAACTGCTGGGCATCAAGGTGACCACCATTGGCGC
AATCGTGCGCAAGTTTAAGAAGTACAACATGACCATCAACCGTCCTCGTTCAGGCGCGCCTCAAAAAATA
AGCCCTCGCGGTGTGGCAATGATTATGCGCACCGTGCGTAATCGTCCTGCGACCACCCAACAGGAGTTAG
TGAACGATCTGCAGGCGGCGGGTACTAAAGTTACCCGCAAAACCATTGGCAACACCCTGCGCCGTAACGG
TCTGAAAAGCTGCAGCGCGCGCAAAGTTCCGCTGCTGAAAAAAGCGCATGTGGAGGCCCGTCTGAAATAC
GCGAACGATCATCTGAAAGATGCCCAGAGCGATTGGGAAAAGGTGCTGTGGAGCGACGAAACCAAAATTG
AACTGTTTGGCCTGAACAGCACCCGTCACGTGTGGCGCAAAAAGAACGCCGCGTACGACCCTCGTAATAC
CGTGCCTACCGTGAAACATGGCGGCGGCAACATTATGTTCTGGGGCTGCTTTAGCGCAAAAGGCACCGGT
CTGTTACATCGCATTACCGGCAAAATGGATGGCGCCATGTATCGTGCAGTTCTGCGTGATAACTTACTGC
CTAGCGCGCGCAAATTAAAAATGGGCCGCGGCTGGGTTTTTCAGCACGATAACGATCCGAAACACACCGC
GAAAGCGACCAAAGAATGGCTGAAGAAGAACCATATCAAGGTGATGGAATGGCCGAGCCAGAGCCCTGAT
CTGAACCCGATTGAGAACCTGTGGCGCGAACTGAAAGTGCGTGTTGCGAAACGCCAACCGACCAACCTGA
ACGATCTGGAACGCATTTGCAAAGAAGAATGGGCGAAAATCCCGCCGGATATGTGCGCAAACCTGGTGGT
GAACTATAACAAGCGCCTGACCGCGGTGTTAGCCAATAACGGCTTTGCGACCAAGTATTGATGAGCGGCC
GCTCGAGCATGCATCTAGAGGGCCCTATTCTATAGTGTCACCTAAATGCTAGAGCTCGCTGATCAGCCTC
GACTGTGCCTTCTAGTTGCCAGCCATCTGTTGTTTGCCCCTCCCCCGTGCCTTCCTTGACCCTGGAAGGT
GCCACTCCCACTGTCCTTTCCTAATAAAATGAGGAAATTGCATCGCATTGTCTGAGTAGGTGTCATTCTA
TTCTGGGGGGTGGGGTGGGGCAGGACAGCAAGGGGGAGGATTGGGAAGACAATAGCAGGCATGCTGGGGA
TGCGGTGGGCTCTATGGCTTCTGAGGCGGAAAGAACCAGCTGGGGCTCTAGGGGGTATCCCC
[124 nt withheld, positions 2093-2216]
C
[91 nt withheld, positions 2218-2308]
A
[49 nt withheld, positions 2310-2358]
CCTTTGACGTTGGAGTCCACGTTCTTT
[37 nt withheld, positions 2386-2422]
ACCCTATCTCGGTCTATTCTTTTGATTTATAAGGGATTTTGCCGATTTCGGCCTATTGGTTAAAAAATGA
GCTGATTTAACAAAAATTTAACGCGAATTAATTCTGTGGAATGTGTGTCAGTTAGGGTGTGGAAAGTCCC
CAGGCTCCCCAGCAGGCAGAAGTATGCAAAGCATGCATCTCAATTAGTCAGCAACCAGGTGTGGAAAGTC
CCCAGGCTCCCCAGCAGGCAGAAGTATGCAAAGCATGCATCTCAATTAGTCAGCAACCATAGTCCCGCCC
CTAACTCCGCCCATCCCGCCCCTAACTCCGCCCAGTTCCGCCCATTCTCCGCCCCATGGCTGACTAATTT
TTTTTATTTATGCAGAGGCCGAGGCCGCCTCTGCCTCTGAGCTATTCCAGAAGTAGTGAGGAGGCTTTTT
TGGAGGCCTAGGCTTTTGCAAAAAGCTCCCCGAAATGACCGACCAAGCGACGCCCAACCTGCCATCACGA
GATTTCGATTCCACCGCCGCCTTCTATGAAAGGTTGGGCTTCGGAATCGTTTTCCGGGACGCCGGCTGGA
TGATCCTCCAGCGCGGGGATCTCATGCTGGAGTTCTTCGCCCACCCCAACTTGTTTATTGCAGCTTATAA
TGGTTACAAATAAAGCAATAGCATCACAAATTTCACAAATAAAGCATTTTTTTCACTGCATTCTAGTTGT
GGTTTGTCCAAACTCATCAATGTATCTTATCATGTCTGTATACCGTCGACCTCTAGCTAGAGCTTGGCGT
AATCATGGTCATAGCTGTTTCCTGTGTGAAATTGTTATCCGCTCACAATTCCACACAACATACGAGCCGG
AAGCATAAAGTGTAAAGCCTGGGGTGCCTAATGAGTGAGCTAACTCACATTAATTGCGTTGCGCTCACTG
CCCGCTTTCCAGTCGGGAAACCTGTCGTGCCAGCTGCATTAATGAATCGGCCAACGCGCGGGGAGAGGCG
GTTTGCGTATTGGGCGCTCTTCCGCTTCCTCGCTCACTGACTCGCTGCGCTCGGTCGTTCGGCTGCGGCG
AGCGGTATCAGCTCACTCAAAGGCGGTAATACGGTTATCCACAGAATCAGGGGATAACGCAGGAAAGAAC
ATGTGAGCAAAAGGCCAGCAAAAGGCCAGGAACCGTAAAAAGGCCGCGTTGCTGGCGTTTTTCCATAGGC
TCCGCCCCCCTGACGAGCATCACAAAAATCGACGCTCAAGTCAGAGGTGGCGAAACCCGACAGGACTATA
AAGATACCAGGCGTTTCCCCCTGGAAGCTCCCTCGTGCGCTCTCCTGTTCCGACCCTGCCGCTTACCGGA
TACCTGTCCGCCTTTCTCCCTTCGGGAAGCGTGGCGCTTTCTCATAGCTCACGCTGTAGGTATCTCAGTT
CGGTGTAGGTCGTTCGCTCCAAGCTGGGCTGTGTGCACGAACCCCCCGTTCAGCCCGACCGCTGCGCCTT
ATCCGGTAACTATCGTCTTGAGTCCAACCCGGTAAGACACGACTTATCGCCACTGGCAGCAGCCACTGGT
AACAGGATTAGCAGAGCGAGGTATGTAGGCGGTGCTACAGAGTTCTTGAAGTGGTGGCCTAACTACGGCT
ACACTAGAAGAACAGTATTTGGTATCTGCGCTCTGCTGAAGCCAGTTACCTTCGGAAAAAGAGTTGGTAG
CTCTTGATCCGGCAAACAAACCACCGCTGGTAGCGGTGGTTTTTTTGTTTGCAAGCAGCAGATTACGCGC
AGAAAAAAAGGATCTCAAGAAGATCCTTTGATCTTTTCTACGGGGTCTGACGCTCAGTGGAACGAAAACT
CACGTTAAGGGATTTTGGTCATGAGATTATCAAAAAGGATCTTCACCTAGATCCTTTTAAATTAAAAATG
AAGTTTTAAATCAATCTAAAGTATATATGAGTAAACTTGGTCTGACAGTTACCAATGCTTAATCAGTGAG
GCACCTATCTCAGCGATCTGTCTATTTCGTTCATCCATAGTTGCCTGACTCCCCGTCGTGTAGATAACTA
CGATACGGGAGGGCTTACCATCTGGCCCCAGTGCTGCAATGATACCGCGAGACCCACGCTCACCGGCTCC
AGATTTATCAGCAATAAACCAGCCAGCCGGAAGGGCCGAGCGCAGAAGTGGTCCTGCAACTTTATCCGCC
TCCATCCAGTCTATTAATTGTTGCCGGGAAGCTAGAGTAAGTAGTTCGCCAGTTAATAGTTTGCGCAACG
TTGTTGCCATTGCTACAGGCATCGTGGTGTCACGCTCGTCGTTTGGTATGGCTTCATTCAGCTCCGGTTC
CCAACGATCAAGGCGAGTTACATGATCCCCCATGTTGTGCAAAAAAGCGGTTAGCTCCTTCGGTCCTCCG
ATCGTTGTCAGAAGTAAGTTGGCCGCAGTGTTATCACTCATGGTTATGGCAGCACTGCATAATTCTCTTA
CTGTCATGCCATCCGTAAGATGCTTTTCTGTGACTGGTGAGTACTCAACCAAGTCATTCTGAGAATAGTG
TATGCGGCGACCGAGTTGCTCTTGCCCGGCGTCAATACGGGATAATACCGCGCCACATAGCAGAACTTTA
AAAGTGCTCATCATTGGAAAACGTTCTTCGGGGCGAAAACTCTCAAGGATCTTACCGCTGTTGAGATCCA
GTTCGATGTAACCCACTCGTGCACCCAACTGATCTTCAGCATCTTTTACTTTCACCAGCGTTTCTGGGTG
AGCAAAAACAGGAAGGCAAAATGCCGCAAAAAAGGGAATAAGGGCGACACGGAAATGTTGAATACTCATA
CTCTTCCTTTTTCAATATTATTGAAGCATTTATCAGGGTTATTGTCTCATGAGCGGATACATATTTGAAT
GTATTTAGAAAAATAAACAAATAGGGGTTCCGCGCACATTTCCCCGAAAAGTGCCACCTGACGTCGACGG
ATCGGGAGATCTCCCGATCCCCTATGGTGCACTCTCAGTACAATCTGCTCTGATGCCGCATAGTTAAGCC
AGTATCTGCTCCCTGCTTGTGTGTTGGAGGTCGCTGAGTAGTGCGCGAGCAAAATTTAAGCTACAACAAG
GCAAGGCTTGACCGACAATTGCATGAAGAATCTGCTTAGGGTTAGGCGTTTTGCGCTGCTTCGCGATGTA
CGGGCCAGATATACGCGTT
Features (pLannotate 1.2.2; 19 found; start..end, strand, type, name):
      1..380     +  enhancer       CMV enhancer: human cytomegalovirus immediate early enhancer
    381..584     +  promoter       CMV promoter: human cytomegalovirus (CMV) immediate early promoter
    580..613     +  LTR            5' LTR (truncated) (fragment): truncated 5' long terminal repeat (LTR) from HIV-1
    629..647     +  promoter       T7 promoter: promoter for bacteriophage T7 RNA polymerase
   1779..1797    -  promoter       SP6 promoter: promoter for bacteriophage SP6 RNA polymerase
   1823..2047    +  polyA_signal   bGH poly(A) signal: bovine growth hormone polyadenylation signal
   2051..2072    +  promoter       SV40 promoter (fragment): SV40 enhancer and early promoter
   2093..2521    +  rep_origin     f1 ori (sequence partly withheld): f1 bacteriophage origin of replication; arrow indicates direction of (+) strand synthesis
   2535..2864    +  promoter       SV40 promoter: SV40 enhancer and early promoter
   2877..3035    +  CDS            ble (fragment): BLE_KLEPN - Experimental evidence at protein level: Swiss-Prot protein existence level 1. Binding protein with a strong affinity to the bleomycin family of antibiotics. Binds to CL990; an antimitotic-antibiotic compound. From Klebsiella pneumoniae.
   3030..3151    +  polyA_signal   SV40 poly(A) signal: SV40 polyadenylation signal
   3224..3240    -  protein_bind   lac operator: The lac repressor binds to the lac operator to inhibit transcription in E. coli. This inhibition can be relieved by adding lactose or isopropyl-β-D-thiogalactopyranoside (IPTG). lac repressor encoded by lacI
   3248..3278    -  promoter       lac promoter: promoter for the E. coli lac operon
   3293..3314    -  protein_bind   CAP binding site: CAP binding activates transcription in the presence of cAMP. E. coli catabolite activator protein
   3327..3419    -  CDS            lacI (fragment): lac repressor; lacI; The lac repressor binds to the lac operator to inhibit transcription in E. coli. This inhibition can be relieved by adding lactose or isopropyl-β-D-thiogalactopyranoside (IPTG).
   3602..4190    -  rep_origin     ori: high-copy-number ColE1/pMB1/pBR322/pUC origin of replication
   4361..5221    -  CDS            AmpR: β-lactamase; bla; confers resistance to ampicillin, carbenicillin, and related antibiotics
   5222..5326    -  promoter       AmpR promoter: bla
   5385..5437    -  misc_feature   bom (fragment): basis of mobility region from pBR322
