[The description below was written by a language model from this plasmid's Addgene catalogue record and pLannotate feature annotations shown in this document.]
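Description:
pCMV-Tc1-3_FR is a mammalian expression plasmid of about 5.6 kb, built on a pCMV backbone, that produces the Tc1-3_FR transposase in transfected cells. It is propagated in E. coli as a high-copy plasmid through a ColE1/pUC-type origin and selected with ampicillin via the β-lactamase gene and its native promoter. An f1 phage origin is also present, along with small remnants of lac regulatory elements and a bom fragment carried over from the parental cloning vector.

The expression cassette consists of the human cytomegalovirus immediate early enhancer and promoter upstream and the bovine growth hormone polyadenylation signal downstream. The automated annotation did not label the transposase coding sequence itself. However, the unannotated interval of roughly 1.1 kb between the flanking T7 and SP6 phage promoters is where the insert, catalogued as synthetic, would be expected to lie. The T7 and SP6 sites could in principle serve for in vitro transcription or as sequencing primer sites. Downstream, an SV40 early promoter precedes only a short fragment of the ble (bleomycin-family resistance) gene followed by an SV40 poly(A) signal, so there appears to be no intact mammalian selection marker, and the plasmid is best suited to transient expression. The exact cloning sites used for the insert are not recorded.

The plasmid comes from a survey of DNA transposons tested heterologously in human cells for genome engineering. As a transposase-only helper, it would presumably be co-delivered with a separate donor plasmid carrying cargo flanked by the cognate transposon terminal repeats, although the record does not describe that partner.
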