Addgene plasmid #217130: pCMV-Tc1-3_FR
Purpose: Mammalian expression vector for expression of Tc1-3_FR transposase (CMV promoter)
Depositing lab: Haoyi Wang. Depositing organization: Institute of Zoology, Chinese Academy of Sciences. Publication: Heterologous survey of 130 DNA transposons in human cells highlights their functional divergence and expands the genome engineering toolbox. Zhang T, Tan S, Tang N, Li Y, Zhang C, Sun J, Guo Y, Gao H, Cai Y, Sun W, Wang C, Fu L, Ma H, Wu Y, Hu X, Zhang X, Gee P, Yan W, Zhao Y, Chen Q, Guo B, Wang H, Zhang YE. Cell. 2024 Jul 11;187(14):3741-3760.e30. doi: 10.1016/j.cell.2024.05.007. Epub 2024 Jun 5. PubMed 38843831.
Backbone
  Vector backbone: pCMV
  Vector type: Mammalian Expression
Growth in bacteria
  Bacterial resistance: Ampicillin, 100 μg/mL
  Growth temperature: 37°C
  Growth strain: DH5alpha
  Copy number: High Copy
Gene/Insert
  Gene/Insert name: Tc1-3_FR transposase
  Species: Synthetic
  Cloning method: Restriction Enzyme; 5′ cloning site Unknown (unknown if destroyed); 3′ cloning site Unknown (unknown if destroyed)
Terms and licenses: Academic/Nonprofit Terms; Industry Terms: Not Available to Industry
How to cite: pCMV-Tc1-3_FR was a gift from Haoyi Wang (Addgene plasmid # 217130 ; http://n2t.net/addgene:217130 ; RRID:Addgene_217130)
